Addgene plasmid #40917: pcDNA3-KLF5-FLAG
Depositing lab: Jin-Tang Dong. Depositing organization: Emory University. Publication: Oestrogen causes degradation of KLF5 by inducing the E3 ubiquitin ligase EFP in ER-positive breast cancer cells. Zhao KW, Sikriwal D, Dong X, Guo P, Sun X, Dong JT. Biochem J. 2011 Jul 15;437(2):323-33. 10.1042/BJ20101388 PubMed 21542805.
Backbone
  Vector backbone: pcDNA3
  Backbone manufacturer: Invitrogen
  Backbone size w/o insert (bp): 5400
  Total vector size (bp): 6800
  Vector type: Mammalian Expression
Growth in bacteria
  Bacterial resistance: Ampicillin, 100 μg/mL
  Growth temperature: 37°C
  Growth strain: DH5alpha
  Copy number: High Copy
Gene/Insert
  Gene/Insert name: Kruppel-like factor 5 (alt name: KLF5)
  Species: H. sapiens (human)
  Insert size (bp): 1400
  GenBank ID: NM_001730.3
  Entrez Gene: KLF5 (a.k.a. BTEB2, CKLF, IKLF)
  Promoter: CMV
  Tag / fusion protein: FLAG (C terminal on backbone)
  Cloning method: Restriction Enzyme; 5′ cloning site Kpn1 (destroyed during cloning); 3′ cloning site EcoR1 (destroyed during cloning)
  Sequencing primers: 5′ 5′-GGGGGTACCAT GGCAGAGCTGTGCCCCCTG-3′; 3′ 5′-CCCGAATTCCTACTTGGGGGAGCAGATGGAGAGTG-3′
Terms and licenses: Academic/Nonprofit Terms; Industry Terms: Not Available to Industry
How to cite: pcDNA3-KLF5-FLAG was a gift from Jin-Tang Dong (Addgene plasmid # 40917 ; http://n2t.net/addgene:40917 ; RRID:Addgene_40917)
