[The description below was written by a language model from this plasmid's Addgene catalogue record.]
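Description:
pcDNA3-KLF5-FLAG is a mammalian expression plasmid built on the Invitrogen pcDNA3 backbone (about 5.4 kb), carrying a roughly 1.4 kb human Kruppel-like factor 5 (KLF5, also known as BTEB2, CKLF or IKLF) coding insert for a total size of about 6.8 kb. It is propagated in E. coli as a high-copy plasmid under ampicillin selection. No feature table is supplied, so other backbone elements are not itemised. The standard pcDNA3 vector generally also carries a neomycin resistance cassette for G418 selection of stable mammalian transfectants, but the record does not list a mammalian selection marker.

Expression of KLF5 is driven by the CMV immediate-early promoter, a strong constitutive promoter suited to transient or stable expression in a wide range of transfected mammalian cell lines. The protein is fused to a C-terminal FLAG epitope, recorded as being supplied by the backbone, which allows detection by immunoblotting or immunofluorescence and recovery by immunoprecipitation with anti-FLAG antibodies, independently of endogenous KLF5. The insert was placed by restriction cloning between KpnI and EcoRI sites, both noted as destroyed in the process.

KLF5 is a zinc-finger transcription factor. The associated publication concerns oestrogen-induced degradation of KLF5 through the E3 ubiquitin ligase EFP in oestrogen-receptor-positive breast cancer cells. This suggests the construct serves to overexpress tagged KLF5 for studies of its stability, ubiquitination and protein interactions in cultured cells.
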