>Addgene plasmid #40917 | pcDNA3-KLF5-FLAG | addgene partial sequence | sequence record 55391 | BGH-rev 5'-TAGAAGGCACAGTCGAGG-3'
CTATAGAATAGGGCCCTCTAGCTAGACTACTTGTCATCGTCGTCCTTGTAATCGTTCTGGTGCCTCTTCA
TATGCAGGGCCAGGTGGTCAGAGCGCGAGAAGCTGCGGTTGCACACCCCGCACTGGAAGGGCTTGGCGCC
TGTGTGCTTCCGGTAGTGGCGGGTCAGCTCATCCGATCGCGCGAACCTCCAGTCGCAGCCTTCCCAGGTA
CACTTGTATGGCTTTTCACCAGTGTGAGTCCTCAGGTGAGCTTTTAAATGAGAAGACTTGGTATAAACTT
TTGTGCAACCAGGGTAATCGCAGTAGTGGATGCGTCGTTTCTCCAAATCGGGGTTACTCCTTCTATTGTA
TCTGACAGGTTGGATGTTTTGTGAGTTAACTGGCAGGGTGGTGGGTAAATTTGGATTGTGAATTGCCAGT
TTAGAAGCAATTGTAGCAGCATAGGATGGAGGTGGGGTTAAATTCTGGAGCATCTCTGCTTGTCTATCTG
GACTTCCAGGCTCTGAGCTTGGTGGTGACGGGGGAAAGTAAGTGGCCTGTTGTGGAAGAAACTGACTTGG
CATTGTGTATGTGCAAGGGGGCATGCCCTGGAATTGTTTCACTGCAGTCTGCGGAACAGCAGAGGTGTGT
GTGTTAAGGCCTGCCATGGCAGCTGACATAGAAACATTAAGAGTGTCCATTGCTGCTGTCTGATTTGTAG
AACTGGGCATATCTAGATCCGGTGTATTCAGTAGCTGGTACAGGTGGCCCTGCTGGGTAGGGACAGAAAG
ATGAAGATCTGGTGTAGGAAGTTCTTGTTTGATGAAAATATTGTTCACCTCTGGA
